>Addgene plasmid #154515 | pEPYC0CM0387 | depositor full sequence | sequence record 299387 | pEPYC0CM0387 sequence 2247 bps
AAATCCTTAGCTTTCGCTAAGGATGATTTCTGGAATTCGGTCTCAGGAGGGAGGCGTGTCGTTTTAGTGA
GGAAGATTGATGAAAAGTCAAAAACAAAAATCAATTATAAGATTGATGAAAAGTCAAAAACAAAAATCAA
TTATAAGATTGATGAAAAGTCAAAAACAAAAATCAATTATCTATATAAGGTTTTGCTATTCATTGAAAGC
AGTAGTGACTGATTTGTATATAATGTACTCGAGACCCTGCAGTCCGGCAAAAAAGGGCAAGGTGTCACCA
CCCTGCCCTTTTTCTTTAAAACCGAAAAGATTACTTCGCGTTATGCAGGCTTCCTCGCTCACTGACTCGC
TGCGCTCGGTCGTTCGGCTGCGGCGAGCGGTATCAGCTCACTCAAAGGCGGTAATACGGTTATCCACAGA
ATCAGGGGATAACGCAGGAAAGAACATGTGAGCAAAAGGCCAGCAAAAGGCCAGGAACCGTAAAAAGGCC
GCGTTGCTGGCGTTTTTCCACAGGCTCCGCCCCCCTGACGAGCATCACAAAAATCGACGCTCAAGTCAGA
GGTGGCGAAACCCGACAGGACTATAAAGATACCAGGCGTTTCCCCCTGGAAGCTCCCTCGTGCGCTCTCC
TGTTCCGACCCTGCCGCTTACCGGATACCTGTCCGCCTTTCTCCCTTCGGGAAGCGTGGCGCTTTCTCAT
AGCTCACGCTGTAGGTATCTCAGTTCGGTGTAGGTCGTTCGCTCCAAGCTGGGCTGTGTGCACGAACCCC
CCGTTCAGCCCGACCGCTGCGCCTTATCCGGTAACTATCGTCTTGAGTCCAACCCGGTAAGACACGACTT
ATCGCCACTGGCAGCAGCCACTGGTAACAGGATTAGCAGAGCGAGGTATGTAGGCGGTGCTACAGAGTTC
TTGAAGTGGTGGCCTAACTACGGCTACACTAGAAGAACAGTATTTGGTATCTGCGCTCTGCTGAAGCCAG
TTACCTTCGGAAAAAGAGTTGGTAGCTCTTGATCCGGCAAACAAACCACCGCTGGTAGCGGTGGTTTTTT
TGTTTGCAAGCAGCAGATTACGCGCAGAAAAAAAGGATCTCAAGAAGATCCTTTGATCTTTTCTACGGGG
TCTGACGCTCAGTGGAACGAAAACTCACGTTAAGGGATTTTGGTCATGAGATTATCAAAAAGGATCTTCA
CCTAGATCCTTTTAAATTAAAAATGAAGTTTTAAATCAATCTAAAGTATATATGAGTAAACTTGGTCTGA
CAGCTCGAGGCTTGGATTCTCACCAATAAAAAACGCCCGGCGGCAACCGAGCGTTCTGAACAAATCCAGA
TGGAGTTCTGAGGTCATTACTGGATCTATCAACAGGAGTCCAAGCGAGCTCGATATCAAATTACGCCCCG
CCCTGCCACTCATCGCAGTACTGTTGTAATTCATTAAGCATTCTGCCGACATGGAAGCCATCACAAACGG
CATGATGAACCTGAATCGCCAGCGGCATCAGCACCTTGTCGCCTTGCGTATAATATTTGCCCATGGTGAA
AACGGGGGCGAAGAAGTTGTCCATATTGGCCACGTTTAAATCAAAACTGGTGAAACTCACCCAGGGATTG
GCTGAGACGAAAAACATATTCTCAATAAACCCTTTAGGGAAATAGGCCAGGTTTTCACCGTAACACGCCA
CATCTTGCGAATATATGTGTAGAAACTGCCGGAAATCGTCGTGGTATTCACTCCAGAGCGATGAAAACGT
TTCAGTTTGCTCATGGAAAACGGTGTAACAAGGGTGAACACTATCCCATATCACCAGCTCACCGTCTTTC
ATTGCCATACGAAATTCCGGATGAGCATTCATCAGGCGGGCAAGAATGTGAATAAAGGCCGGATAAAACT
TGTGCTTATTTTTCTTTACGGTCTTTAAAAAGGCCGTAATATCCAGCTGAACGGTCTGGTTATAGGTACA
TTGAGCAACTGACTGAAATGCCTCAAAATGTTCTTTACGATGCCATTGGGATATATCAACGGTGGTATAT
CCAGTGATTTTTTTCTCCATTTTAGCTTCCTTAGCTCCTGAAAATCTCGATAACTCAAAAAATACGCCCG
GTAGTGATCTTATTTCATTATGGTGAAAGTTGGAACCTCTTACGTGCCCGATCAACTCGAGTGCCACCTG
ACGTCTAAGAAACCATTATTATCATGACATTAACCTATAAAAATAGGCGTATCACGAGGCAGAATTTCAG
ATAAAAA
Features (pLannotate 1.2.2; 6 found; start..end, strand, type, name):
    253..310     +  terminator     his operon terminator: This putative transcriptin terminator from the E. coli his operon has a 2-bp deletion introduced during synthesis. Its efficiency has not been determined.
    505..1093    -  rep_origin     ori: high-copy-number ColE1/pMB1/pBR322/pUC origin of replication
   1276..1370    -  terminator     lambda t0 terminator: transcription terminator from phage lambda
   1394..2050    -  CDS            cat: CAT_ECOLX - Experimental evidence at protein level: Swiss-Prot protein existence level 1. This enzyme is an effector of chloramphenicol resistance in bacteria. From Escherichia coli. This protein is used as a marker in many commonly used cloning vectors, such as pACYC184.
   2051..2148    -  promoter       cat promoter: promoter of the E. coli cat gene encoding chloramphenicol acetyltransferase
   2234..30      -  terminator     bacterial terminator (across the origin): putative bacterial transcription terminator
