[The description below was written by a language model from this plasmid's Addgene catalogue record and pLannotate feature annotations shown in this document.]
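Description:
pEPYC0CM0387 is a small (2,247 bp) Phytobrick Level 0 part plasmid built on the pUAP1 universal acceptor backbone, a synthetic biology vector used to domesticate and store standard DNA parts for Golden Gate-style modular assembly. It is maintained in E. coli at high copy number through a ColE1/pMB1/pUC-type origin of replication and is selected with chloramphenicol, with resistance provided by the cat (chloramphenicol acetyltransferase) gene driven by its native cat promoter and followed by the phage lambda t0 terminator. Two further bacterial terminators, a his operon terminator and a putative terminator spanning the sequence origin, lie on either side of the region where the part sits. They presumably insulate the insert from read-through transcription from the backbone.

The payload is MinSyn_012, a fully synthetic sequence that was cloned into the backbone using BpiI sites, which were destroyed in the process. The automated feature annotation recognises only backbone elements, so the insert itself is not annotated and its internal composition is not described in the record. The name and the associated publication on the rational design of minimal synthetic promoters for plants suggest that it is one member of a series of minimal synthetic plant promoter parts. However, the record does not state its specific regulatory elements, its strength, or the flanking fusion overhangs. As a Level 0 part, it would typically be combined with other standard parts, such as coding sequences and terminators, to assemble complete transcription units for plant expression experiments.
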