Addgene plasmid #154515: pEPYC0CM0387
Purpose: Phytobricks Level 0 part
Depositing lab: Nicola Patron. Depositing organization: Earlham Institute. Publication: Rational design of minimal synthetic promoters for plants. Cai YM, Kallam K, Tidd H, Gendarini G, Salzman A, Patron NJ. Nucleic Acids Res. 2020 Aug 28. pii: 5897334. doi: 10.1093/nar/gkaa682. PubMed 32856047.
Backbone
  Vector backbone: pUAP1
  Vector type: Synthetic Biology
Growth in bacteria
  Bacterial resistance: Chloramphenicol, 25 μg/mL
  Growth temperature: 37°C
  Growth strain: NEB Stable
  Copy number: High Copy
Gene/Insert
  Gene/Insert name: MinSyn_012
  Species: Synthetic
  Cloning method: Restriction Enzyme; 5′ cloning site BpiI (destroyed during cloning); 3′ cloning site BpiI (destroyed during cloning)
Terms and licenses: Academic/Nonprofit Terms; Industry Terms: Not Available to Industry
Depositor comments: Please visit https://www.biorxiv.org/content/10.1101/2020.05.14.095406v1 for bioRxiv preprint.
How to cite: pEPYC0CM0387 was a gift from Nicola Patron (Addgene plasmid # 154515 ; http://n2t.net/addgene:154515 ; RRID:Addgene_154515)
